Addgene plasmid #91500: pHH0103_SH3PXD2A-2/5
Purpose: Protein expression and purification of human SH3 domain construct SH3PXD2A-2/5
Depositing lab: Sachdev Sidhu. Depositing organization: University of Toronto. Publication: Comprehensive Analysis of the Human SH3 Domain Family Reveals a Wide Variety of Non-canonical Specificities. Teyra J, Huang H, Jain S, Guan X, Dong A, Liu Y, Tempel W, Min J, Tong Y, Kim PM, Bader GD, Sidhu SS. Structure. 2017 Oct 3;25(10):1598-1610.e3. doi: 10.1016/j.str.2017.07.017. Epub 2017 Sep 7. PubMed 28890361.
Backbone
  Vector backbone: pHH0103
  Vector type: Bacterial Expression
Growth in bacteria
  Bacterial resistance: Ampicillin, 100 μg/mL
  Growth temperature: 37°C
  Growth strain: DH5alpha
  Copy number: Low Copy
Gene/Insert
  Gene/Insert name: SH3PXD2A-2/5
  Species: H. sapiens (human)
  Insert size (bp): 221
  Entrez Gene: SH3PXD2A (a.k.a. FISH, SH3MD1, TKS5)
  Cloning method: Restriction Enzyme; 5′ cloning site Sfi1 (unknown if destroyed); 3′ cloning site Not1 (unknown if destroyed)
Terms and licenses: Academic/Nonprofit Terms; Industry Terms: Not Available to Industry
How to cite: pHH0103_SH3PXD2A-2/5 was a gift from Sachdev Sidhu (Addgene plasmid # 91500 ; http://n2t.net/addgene:91500 ; RRID:Addgene_91500)
