[The description below was written by a language model from this plasmid's Addgene catalogue record and pLannotate feature annotations shown in this document.]
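Description:
pHH0103_SH3PXD2A-2/5 is a bacterial expression plasmid of about 6.9 kb, built on the pHH0103 backbone, for producing and purifying a single SH3 domain from human SH3PXD2A (also known as TKS5 or FISH). The name suggests the second of the protein's five SH3 domains, although the record does not spell this out. The plasmid is maintained in E. coli through a ColE1/pBR322-type origin with an adjacent bom region and is selected with ampicillin via the TEM beta-lactamase gene and its own promoter. The catalogue lists it as low copy. Only fragments of rop are annotated, and these are interrupted by an f1 phage origin.

Expression is driven by the hybrid tac promoter followed by a lac operator. The plasmid also carries lacI under the lacIq promoter, so transcription stays repressed until it is induced with IPTG or lactose. The open reading frame begins with a 6xHis tag, continues into Schistosoma japonicum glutathione S-transferase, and ends with the SH3 domain insert of roughly 221 bp cloned between SfiI and NotI sites. This gives a His-GST-SH3 fusion that can be purified by either affinity handle. The annotation tool matched the insert to the mouse Sh3pxd2a orthologue, which probably reflects sequence conservation, since the catalogue gives the species as human.

An fd terminator lies downstream of the insert. It is followed by fragments of M13 gene III and a remnant of the tetracycline resistance gene, which appear to be leftovers from a phagemid display ancestor rather than functional parts of the expression cassette. The construct belongs to a collection used to survey the binding specificities of the human SH3 domain family.
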