Features (pLannotate 1.2.2; 21 found; start..end, strand, type, name):
     53..130     +  promoter       lacIq promoter: lacI (mutant); In the lacIq allele, a single base change in the promoter boosts expression of the lacI gene about 10-fold.
    131..1213    +  CDS            lacI: lac repressor; lacI; The lac repressor binds to the lac operator to inhibit transcription in E. coli. This inhibition can be relieved by adding lactose or isopropyl-β-D-thiogalactopyranoside (IPTG).
   1226..1247    +  protein_bind   CAP binding site: CAP binding activates transcription in the presence of cAMP. E. coli catabolite activator protein
   1266..1283    +  promoter       tet promoter (fragment): E. coli promoter for tetracycline efflux protein gene
   1456..1484    +  promoter       tac promoter: strong E. coli promoter; hybrid between the trp and lac UV5 promoters
   1492..1508    +  protein_bind   lac operator: The lac repressor binds to the lac operator to inhibit transcription in E. coli. This inhibition can be relieved by adding lactose or isopropyl-β-D-thiogalactopyranoside (IPTG). lac repressor encoded by lacI
   1593..1610    +  CDS            6xHis: 6xHis affinity tag
   1626..2279    +  CDS            GST26_SCHJA: Experimental evidence at protein level: Swiss-Prot protein existence level 1. GST isoenzymes appear to play a central role in the parasite detoxification system. Other functions are also suspected including a role in increasing the solubility of haematin in the parasite gut. From Schistosoma japonicum (Blood fluke).
   2379..2546    +  CDS            Sh3pxd2a (fragment): SPD2A_MOUSE - Also known as Fish, Sh3md1, Tks5. Experimental evidence at protein level: Swiss-Prot protein existence level 1. Adapter protein involved in invadopodia and podosome formation, extracellular matrix degradation and invasiveness of some cancer cells. Binds matrix metalloproteinases (ADAMs), NADPH oxidases (NOXs) and phosphoinositides. Acts as an organizer protein that allows NOX1- or NOX3-dependent reactive oxygen species (ROS) generation and ROS localization. In association with ADAM12, mediates the neurotoxic effect of amyloid-beta peptide (By similarity). From Mus musculus (Mouse
   2562..2609    +  terminator     fd terminator (sequence withheld): central terminator from bacteriophage fd (Otsuka and Kunisawa, 1982)
   2614..2826    +  CDS            M13 gene III (fragment) (sequence partly withheld): pIII; III; minor coat protein
   2841..3311    +  CDS            M13 gene III (fragment) (sequence partly withheld): pIII; III; minor coat protein
   3333..3403    +  CDS            TcR (fragment): tetracycline efflux protein; tet; confers resistance to tetracycline
   3645..4025    -  CDS            YPB1_ECOLX: Protein predicted: Swiss-Prot protein existence level 4. From Escherichia coli.
   4042..4193    +  CDS            rop (fragment): Rop protein, which maintains plasmids at low copy number; rop
   4229..4657    -  rep_origin     f1 ori (sequence partly withheld): f1 bacteriophage origin of replication; arrow indicates direction of (+) strand synthesis
   4666..4705    +  CDS            rop (fragment): Rop protein, which maintains plasmids at low copy number; rop
   4807..4947    +  misc_feature   bom: basis of mobility region from pBR322
   5133..5720    -  rep_origin     ori: high-copy-number ColE1/pMB1/pBR322/pUC origin of replication
   5894..6751    -  CDS            bla: BLAT_ECOLX - Experimental evidence at protein level: Swiss-Prot protein existence level 1. TEM-type are the most prevalent beta-lactamases in enterobacteria; they hydrolyze the beta-lactam bond in susceptible beta-lactam antibiotics, thus conferring resistance to penicillins and cephalosporins. TEM-3 and TEM-4 are capable of hydrolyzing cefotaxime and ceftazidime. TEM-5 is capable of hydrolyzing ceftazidime. TEM-6 is capable of hydrolyzing ceftazidime and aztreonam. TEM-8/CAZ-2, TEM- 16/CAZ-7 and TEM-24/CAZ-6 are markedly active against ceftazidime. IRT- 4 shows resistance to beta-lactamase in
   6752..6856    -  promoter       AmpR promoter: bla
>Addgene plasmid #91500 | pHH0103_SH3PXD2A-2/5 | addgene full sequence | sequence record 192395 | Addgene NGS Result
TAACCTATAAAAATAGGCGTATCACGAGGCCCTTTCGTCTTCAAGAATTCCCGACACCATCGAATGGTGC
AAAACCTTTCGCGGTATGGCATGATAGCGCCCGGAAGAGAGTCAATTCAGGGTGGTGAATGTGAAACCAG
TAACGTTATACGATGTCGCAGAGTATGCCGGTGTCTCTTATCAGACCGTTTCCCGCGTGGTGAACCAGGC
CAGCCACGTTTCTGCGAAAACGCGGGAAAAAGTGGAAGCGGCGATGGCGGAGCTGAATTACATTCCCAAC
CGCGTGGCACAACAACTGGCGGGCAAACAGTCGTTGCTGATTGGCGTTGCCACCTCCAGTCTGGCCCTGC
ACGCGCCGTCGCAAATTGTCGCGGCGATTAAATCTCGCGCCGATCAACTGGGTGCCAGCGTGGTGGTGTC
GATGGTAGAACGAAGCGGCGTCGAAGCCTGTAAAGCGGCGGTGCACAATCTTCTCGCGCAACGCGTCAGT
GGGCTGATCATTAACTATCCGCTGGATGACCAGGATGCCATTGCTGTGGAAGCTGCCTGCACTAATGTTC
CGGCGTTATTTCTTGATGTCTCTGACCAGACACCCATCAACAGTATTATTTTCTCCCATGAAGACGGTAC
GCGACTGGGCGTGGAGCATCTGGTCGCATTGGGTCACCAGCAAATCGCGCTGTTAGCGGGCCCATTAAGT
TCTGTCTCGGCGCGTCTGCGTCTGGCTGGCTGGCATAAATATCTCACTCGCAATCAAATTCAGCCGATAG
CGGAACGGGAAGGCGACTGGAGTGCCATGTCCGGTTTTCAACAAACCATGCAAATGCTGAATGAGGGCAT
CGTTCCCACTGCGATGCTGGTTGCCAACGATCAGATGGCGCTGGGCGCAATGCGCGCCATTACCGAGTCC
GGGCTGCGCGTTGGTGCGGATATCTCGGTAGTGGGATACGACGATACCGAAGACAGCTCATGTTATATCC
CGCCGTTAACCACCATCAAACAGGATTTTCGCCTGCTGGGGCAAACCAGCGTGGACCGCTTGCTGCAACT
CTCTCAGGGCCAGGCGGTGAAGGGCAATCAGCTGTTGCCCGTCTCACTGGTGAAAAGAAAAACCACCCTG
GCGCCCAATACGCAAACCGCCTCTCCCCGCGCGTTGGCCGATTCATTAATGCAGCTGGCACGACAGGTTT
CCCGACTGGAAAGCGGGCAGTGAGCGCAACGCAATTAATGTAAGTTAGCTCACTCATTAGGCACAATTCT
CATGTTTGACAGCTTATCATCGACTGCACGGTGCACCAATGCTTCTGGCGTCAGGCAGCCATCGGAAGCT
GTGGTATGGCTGTGCAGGTCGTAAATCACTGCATAATTCGTGTCGCTCAAGGCGCACTCCCGTTCTGGAT
AATGTTTTTTGCGCCGACATCATAACGGTTCTGGCAAATATTCTGAAATGAGCTGTTGACAATTAATCAT
CGGCTCGTATAATGTGTGGAATTGTGAGCGGATAACAATTTCACACAGGAAACAGCCAGTCCGTTTAGGT
GTTTTCACGAGCACTTCACCAACAAGGACCATAGATTATGAAAATCGAAGAACACCATCACCATCACCAT
TCCAGCGGTAAGCTTATGTCCCCTATACTAGGTTATTGGAAAATTAAGGGCCTTGTGCAACCCACTCGAC
TTCTTTTGGAATATCTTGAAGAAAAATATGAAGAGCATTTGTATGAGCGCGATGAAGGTGATAAATGGCG
AAACAAAAAGTTTGAATTGGGTTTGGAGTTTCCCAATCTTCCTTATTATATTGATGGTGATGTTAAATTA
ACACAGTCTATGGCCATCATACGTTATATAGCTGACAAGCACAACATGTTGGGTGGTTGTCCAAAAGAGC
GTGCAGAGATTTCAATGCTTGAAGGAGCGGTTTTGGATATTAGATACGGTGTTTCGAGAATTGCATATAG
TAAAGACTTTGAAACTCTCAAAGTTGATTTTCTTAGCAAGCTACCTGAAATGCTGAAAATGTTCGAAGAT
CGTTTATGTCATAAAACATATTTAAATGGTGATCATGTAACCCATCCTGACTTCATGTTGTATGACGCTC
TTGATGTTGTTTTATACATGGACCCAATGTGCCTGGATGCGTTCCCAAAATTAGTTTGTTTTAAAAAACG
TATTGAAGCTATCCCACAAATTGATAAGTACTTGAAATCCAGCAAGTATATAGCATGGCCTTTGCAGGGC
TGGCAAGCCACGTTTGGTGGTGGCGACCATCCTCCAAAATCGGATCTGGAAGTTCTGTTCCAGGGGCCCC
TGTCCAGCGGTCTGGTTCCGCGTGGTTCCGGTACCGCGGCCCAGCCGGCCATGGCCCAGGGCGCGCTGGA
AAAATACGTTACCGTCCAGCCATATACCTCCCAGTCCAAAGATGAAATTGGTTTTGAAAAAGGTGTCACC
GTTGAAGTCATTCGTAAAAACCTGGAAGGTTGGTGGTACATTCGTTACCTGGGTAAAGAAGGTTGGGCAC
CAGCATCCTATCTGAAAAAAGCCAAAGCGGCCGCATA
[142 nt withheld, positions 2558-2699]
C
[98 nt withheld, positions 2701-2798]
AGTTTGTACTGGTGACGAAACTCAGTGTCTAGCTAGAGTGGC
[149 nt withheld, positions 2841-2989]
T
[41 nt withheld, positions 2991-3031]
T
[62 nt withheld, positions 3033-3094]
A
[35 nt withheld, positions 3096-3130]
CCTCCCTCAATCGGTTGAATGTCGCCCTTTTGTCTTTGGCGCTGGTAAACCATATGAA
[86 nt withheld, positions 3189-3274]
T
[54 nt withheld, positions 3276-3329]
CTAGCGCCGCCCTATACCTTGTCTGCCTCCCCGCGTTGCGTCGCGGTGCATGGAGCCGGGCCACCTCGAC
CTGAATGGAAGCCGGCGGCACCTCGCTAACGGATTCACCACTCCAAGAATTGGAGCCAATCAATTCTTGC
GGAGAACTGTGAATGCGCAAACCAACCCTTGGCAGAACATATCCATCGCGTCCGCCATCTCCAGCAGCCG
CACGCGGCGCATCTCGGGCAGCGTTGGGTCCTGGCCACGGGTGCGCATGATCGTGCTCCTGTCGTTGAGG
ACCCGGCTAGGCTGGCGGGGTTGCCTTACTGGTTAGCAGAATGAATCACCGATACGCGAGCGAACGTGAA
GCGACTGCTGCTGCAAAACGTCTGCGACCTGAGCAACAACATGAATGGTCTTCGGTTTCCGTGTTTCGTA
AAGTCTGGAAACGCGGAAGTCAGCGCCCTGCACCATTATGTTCCGGATCTGCATCGCAGGATGCTGCTGG
CTACCCTGTGGAACACCTACATCTGTATTAACGAAGCGCTGGCATTGACCCTGAGTGATTTTTCTCTGGT
CCCGCCGCATCCATACCGCCAGTTGTTTACCCTCACAACGTTCCAGTAACCGGGCATGTTCATCATCAGT
AACCCGTATCGTGAGCATCCTCTCTCGTTTCATCGGTATCATTACCCCCATGAACAGAAATCCCCCTTAC
ACGGAGGCATCAGTGACCAAACAGGAAAAAACCGCCCTTAACATGGCCCGCTTTATCAGAAGCCAGACAT
TAACGCTTCTGGAGAAACTCAACGAGCTGGACGCGGATGAACAGGCAGACATCTGTGAATCGCTTCACGA
CCACGCTGATGAGCTTTACCGCAGGATCCGCGAAATTGTAAGCGTTAATATTTTGTTAAAATTCGCGTTA
AATTTTTGTTAAATCAGCTCATTTTTTAACCAATAGGCCGAAATCGGCAAAATCCCTTATAAATCAAAAG
AATAGACCGAGATAGGGT
[37 nt withheld, positions 4328-4364]
AAAGAACGTGGACTCCAACGTCAAAGG
[49 nt withheld, positions 4392-4440]
T
[91 nt withheld, positions 4442-4532]
G
[124 nt withheld, positions 4534-4657]
CGCGGATCCTGCCTCGCGCGTTTCGGTGATGACGGTGAAAACCTCTGACACATGCAGCTCCCGGAGACGG
TCACAGCTTGTCTGTAAGCGGATGCCGGGAGCAGACAAGCCCGTCAGGGCGCGTCAGCGGGTGTTGGCGG
GTGTCGGGGCGCAGCCATGACCCAGTCACGTAGCGATAGCGGAGTGTATACTGGCTTAACTATGCGGCAT
CAGAGCAGATTGTACTGAGAGTGCACCATATGCGGTGTGAAATACCGCACAGATGCGTAAGGAGAAAATA
CCGCATCAGGCGCTCTTCCGCTTCCTCGCTCACTGACTCGCTGCGCTCGGTCGTTCGGCTGCGGCGAGCG
GTATCAGCTCACTCAAAGGCGGTAATACGGTTATCCACAGAATCAGGGGATAACGCAGGAAAGAACATGT
GAGCAAAAGGCCAGCAAAAGGCCAGGAACCGTAAAAAGGCCGCGTTGCTGGCGTTTTTCCATAGGCTCCG
CCCCCCTGACGAGCATCACAAAAATCGACGCTCAAGTCAGAGGTGGCGAAACCCGACAGGACTATAAAGA
TACCAGGGTTTCCCCCTGGAAGCTCCCTCGTGCGCTCTCCTGTTCCGACCCTGCCGCTTACCGGATACCT
GTCCGCCTTTCTCCCTTCGGGAAGCGTGGCGCTTTCTCATAGCTCACGCTGTAGGTATCTCAGTTCGGTG
TAGGTCGTTCGCTCCAAGCTGGGCTGTGTGCACGAACCCCCCGTTCAGCCCGACCGCTGCGCCTTATCCG
GTAACTATCGTCTTGAGTCCAACCCGGTAAGACACGACTTATCGCCACTGGCAGCAGCCACTGGTAACAG
GATTAGCAGAGCGAGGTATGTAGGCGGTGCTACAGAGTTCTTGAAGTGGTGGCCTAACTACGGCTACACT
AGAAGGACAGTATTTGGTATCTGCGCTCTGCTGAAGCCAGTTACCTTCGGAAAAAGAGTTGGTAGCTCTT
GATCCGGCAAACAAACCACCGCTGGTAGCGGTGGTTTTTTTGTTTGCAAGCAGCAGATTACGCGCAGAAA
AAAAGGATCTCAAGAAGATCCTTTGATCTTTTCTACGGGGTCTGACGCTCAGTGGAACGAAAACTCACGT
TAAGGGATTTTGGTCATGAGATTATCAAAAAGGATCTTCACCTAGATCCTTTTAAATTAAAAATGAAGTT
TTAAATCAATCTAAAGTATATATGAGTAAACTTGGTCTGACAGTTACCAATGCTTAATCAGTGAGGCACC
TATCTCAGCGATCTGTCTATTTCGTTCATCCATAGTTGCCTGACTCCCCGTCGTGTAGATAACTACGATA
CGGGAGGGCTTACCATCTGGCCCCAGTGCTGCAATGATACCGCGAGACCCACGCTCACCGGCTCCAGATT
TATCAGCAATAAACCAGCCAGCCGGAAGGGCCGAGCGCAGAAGTGGTCCTGCAACTTTATCCGCCTCCAT
CCAGTCTATTAATTGTTGCCGGGAAGCTAGAGTAAGTAGTTCGCCAGTTAATAGTTTGCGCAACGTTGTT
GCCATTGCTGCAGGCATCGTGGTGTCACGCTCGTCGTTTGGTATGGCTTCATTCAGCTCCGGTTCCCAAC
GATCAAGGCGAGTTACATGATCCCCCATATTGTGCAAAAAAGCGGTTAGCTCCTTCGGTCCTCCGATCGT
TGTCAGAAGTAAGTTGGCCGCAGTGTTATCACTCATGGTTATGGCAGCACTGCATAATTCTCTTACTGTC
ATGCCATCCGTAAGATGCTTTTCTGTGACTGGTGAGTACTCAACCAAGTCATTCTGAGAATAGTGTATGC
GGCGACCGAGTTGCTCTTGCCCGGCGTCAACACGGGATAATACCGCGCCACATAGCAGAACTTTAAAAGT
GCTCATCATTGGAAAACGTTCTTCGGGGCGAAAACTCTCAAGGATCTTACCGCTGTTGAGATCCAGTTCG
ATGTAACCCACTCGTGCACCCAACTGATCTTCAGCATCTTTTACTTTCACCAGCGTTTCTGGGTGAGCAA
AAACAGGAAGGCAAAATGCCGCAAAAAAGGGAATAAGGGCGACACGGAAATGTTGAATACTCATACTCTT
CCTTTTTCAATATTATTGAAGCATTTATCAGGGTTATTGTCTCATGAGCGGATACATATTTGAATGTATT
TAGAAAAATAAACAAATAGGGGTTCCGCGCACATTTCCCCGAAAAGTGCCACCTGACGTCTAAGAAACCA
TTATTATCATGACAT
