>Addgene plasmid #91500 | pHH0103_SH3PXD2A-2/5 | depositor partial sequence | sequence record 175988 | insert sequence
GGTACCGAATTCGGATCCGCGCGCTGGAAAAATACGTTACCGTCCAGCCATATACCTCCCAGTCCAAAGA
TGAAATTGGTTTTGAAAAAGGTGTCACCGTTGAAGTCATTCGTAAAAACCTGGAAGGTTGGTGGTACATT
CGTTACCTGGGTAAAGAAGGTTGGGCACCAGCATCCTATCTGAAAAAAGCCAAAGCGGCCGCTAGCTAAG
TCGACGAGCTC
